>Addgene plasmid #118390 | p2R3z-AtU3b-tRNA-ccdB-gRNA | addgene full sequence | sequence record 237999 | Addgene NGS Result
ACCCTCCGGGCCGTTGCTTCACAACGTTCAAATCCGCTCCCGGCGGATTTGTCCTACTCAGGAGAGCGTT
CACCGACAAACAACAGATAAAACGAAAGGCCCAGTCTTCCGACTGAGCCTTTCGTTTTATTTGATGCCTG
GCAGTTCCCTACTCTCGCGTTAACGCTAGCATGGATGTTTTCCCAGTCACGACGTTGTAAAACGACGGCC
AGTCTTAAGCTCGGGCCCTGCAGCTCTAGAGCTCGAATTCTACAGGTCACTAATACCATCTAAGTAGTTG
GTTCATAGTGACTGCATATGTTGTGTTTTACAGTATTATGTAGTCTGTTTTTTATGCAAAATCTAATTTA
ATATATTGATATTTATATCATTTTACGTTTCTCGTTCAACTTTCTTGTACAAAGTGGAATTTACTTTAAA
TTTTTTCTTATGCAGCCTGTGATGGATAACTGAATCAAACAAATGGCGTCTGGGTTTAAGAAGATCTGTT
TTGGCTATGTTGGACGAAACAAGTGAACTTTTAGGATCAACTTCAGTTTATATATGGAGCTTATATCGAG
CAATAAGATAAGTGGGCTTTTTATGTAATTTAATGGGCTATCGTCCATAGATTCACTAATACCCATGCCC
AGTACCCATGTATGCGTTTCATATAAGCTCCTAATTTCTCCCACATCGCTCAAATCTAAACAAATCTTGT
TGTATATATAACACTGAGGGAGCAACATTGGTCAAACAAAGCACCAGTGGTCTAGTGGTAGAATAGTACC
CTGCCACGGTACAGACCCGGGTTCGATTCCCGGCTGGTGCAAGAGACCTCTGAAGTGGCCGATTCATTAA
TGCAGCTGGCACGACAGGTTTCCCGACTGGAAAGCGGGCAGTGAGCGCAACGCAATTAATGTGAGTTAGC
TCACTCATTAGGCACCCCAGGCTTTACACTTTATGCTTCCGGCTCGTATGTTGTGTGGAATTGTGAGCGG
ATAACAATTTCACACAAGAAACAGCTATGACCATGATTACGCCAAGCTATTTAGGTGACACTATAGAATA
CTCAAGCTATGCATCAAGCTCAATGGGTCTAGTCTGTAGATACCCATCACACTGGCGACCGCTCGAACAT
CAGTTTAAGGTTTACACCTATAAAAGAGAGAGCCGTTATCGTCTGTTTGTGGATGTACAGAGTGATATTA
TTGACACGCCGGGGCGACGGATGGTGATCCCCCTGGCCAGTGCACGTCTGCTGTCAGATAAAGTCTCCCG
TGAACTTTACCCGGTGGTGCATATCGGGGATGGAAGCTGGCGCATGATGACCACCGATATGGCCAGTGTG
CCTGTCTCCGTTATCGGGGAAGAAGTGGCTGATCTCAGCCACCGCGAAAATGACATCAAAAACGCCATTA
ACCTGATGTTCTGGGGAATATAAATGTCAGGCCTGAATGGCGAATGGACGCGCCCTGTAGCGGCGCATTA
AGCGCGGCGGGTGAGCGTGGGTCTCGGTTTTAGAGCTAGAAATAGCAAGTTAAAATAAGGCTAGTCCGTT
ATCAACTTGAAAAAGTGGCACCGAGTCGGTGCTTTTTTTTTTCAACTTTATTATACAAAGTTGGCATTAT
AAAAAAGCATTGCTTATCAATTTGTTGCAACGAACAGGTCACTATCAGTCAAAATAAAATCATTATTTGG
AGCTCCATGGTAGCGTTAACGCGGCCGCGATATCCCCTATAGTGAGTCGTATTACATGGTCATAGCTGTT
TCCTGGCAGCTCTGGCCCGTGTCTCAAAATCTCTGATGTTACATTGCACAAGATAAAAATATATCATCAT
GATCAGTCCTGCTCCTCGGCCACGAAGTGCACGCAGTTGCCGGCCGGGTCGCGCAGGGCGAACTCCCGCC
CCCACGGCTGCTCGCCGATCTCGGTCATGGCCGGCCCGGAGGCGTCCCGGAAGTTCGTGGACACGACCTC
CGACCACTCGGCGTACAGCTCGTCCAGGCCGCGCACCCACACCCAGGCCAGGGTGTTGTCCGGCACCACC
TGGTCCTGGACCGCGCTGATGAACAGGGTCACGTCGTCCCGGACCACACCGGCGAAGTCGTCCTCCACGA
AGTCCCGGGAGAACCCGAGCCGGTCGGTCCAGAACTCGACCGCTCCGGCGACGTCGCGCGCGGTGAGCAC
CGGAACGGCACTGGTCAACTTGGCCATGGTTTAGTTCCTCACCTTGTCGTATTATACTATGCCGATATAC
TATGCCGATGATTAATTGTCAACACGTGCTGATCATGACCAAAATCCCTTAACGTGAGTTACGCGTCGTT
CCACTGAGCGTCAGACCCCGTAGAAAAGATCAAAGGATCTTCTTGAGATCCTTTTTTTCTGCGCGTAATC
TGCTGCTTGCAAACAAAAAAACCACCGCTACCAGCGGTGGTTTGTTTGCCGGATCAAGAGCTACCAACTC
TTTTTCCGAAGGTAACTGGCTTCAGCAGAGCGCAGATACCAAATACTGTTCTTCTAGTGTAGCCGTAGTT
AGGCCACCACTTCAAGAACTCTGTAGCACCGCCTACATACCTCGCTCTGCTAATCCTGTTACCAGTGGCT
GCTGCCAGTGGCGATAAGTCGTGTCTTACCGGGTTGGACTCAAGACGATAGTTACCGGATAAGGCGCAGC
GGTCGGGCTGAACGGGGGGTTCGTGCACACAGCCCAGCTTGGAGCGAACGACCTACACCGAACTGAGATA
CCTACAGCGTGAGCTATGAGAAAGCGCCACGCTTCCCGAAGGGAGAAAGGCGGACAGGTATCCGGTAAGC
GGCAGGGTCGGAACAGGAGAGCGCACGAGGGAGCTTCCAGGGGGAAACGCCTGGTATCTTTATAGTCCTG
TCGGGTTTCGCCACCTCTGACTTGAGCGTCGATTTTTGTGATGCTCGTCAGGGGGGCGGAGCCTATGGAA
AAACGCCAGCAACGCGGCCTTTTTACGGTTCCTGGCCTTTTGCTGGCCTTTTGCTCACATGTTCTTTCCT
GCGTTATCCCCTGATTCTGTGGATAACCGTATTACCGCCTTTGAGTGAGCTGATACCGCTCGCCGCAGCC
GAACGACCGAGCGCAGCGAGTCAGTGAGCGAGGAAGCGGAAGAGCGCCCAATACGCAAACCGCCTCTCCC
CGCGCGTTGGCCGATTCATTAATGCAGCTGGCACGACAGGTTTCCCGACTGGAAAGCGGGCAGTGAGCGC
AACGCAATTAATACGCGTACCGCTAGCCAGGAAGAGTTTGTAGAAACGCAAAAAGGCCATCCGTCAGGAT
GGCCTTCTGCTTAGTTTGATGCCTGGCAGTTTATGGCGGGCGTCCTGCCCGCC
Features (pLannotate 1.2.2; 20 found; start..end, strand, type, name):
     87..130     +  terminator     rrnB T1 terminator: Escherichia coli rrnB; transcription terminator T1 from the E. coli rrnB gene
    177..213     -  CDS            lacZα (fragment): LacZα fragment of β-galactosidase; lacZ fragment
    284..407     -  protein_bind   attR2: mutant version of attR; recombination site for the Gateway® LR reaction LR Clonase™
    740..810     +  ncRNA          tRNA: Accession: RF00005 - tRNA
    826..884     +  CDS            lacI (fragment): lac repressor; lacI; The lac repressor binds to the lac operator to inhibit transcription in E. coli. This inhibition can be relieved by adding lactose or isopropyl-β-D-thiogalactopyranoside (IPTG).
    897..918     +  protein_bind   CAP binding site: CAP binding activates transcription in the presence of cAMP. E. coli catabolite activator protein
    933..963     +  promoter       lac promoter: promoter for the E. coli lac operon
    971..987     +  protein_bind   lac operator: The lac repressor binds to the lac operator to inhibit transcription in E. coli. This inhibition can be relieved by adding lactose or isopropyl-β-D-thiogalactopyranoside (IPTG). lac repressor encoded by lacI
   1029..1047    +  promoter       SP6 promoter: promoter for bacteriophage SP6 RNA polymerase
   1121..1423    +  CDS            ccdB: CcdB, a bacterial toxin that poisons DNA gyrase; ccdB; Plasmids containing the ccdB gene cannot be propagated in standard E. coli strains.
   1448..1483    +  rep_origin     f1 ori (fragment): f1 bacteriophage origin of replication; arrow indicates direction of (+) strand synthesis
   1497..1572    +  misc_RNA       gRNA scaffold: guide RNA scaffold for the Streptococcus pyogenes CRISPR/Cas9 system
   1583..1603    -  protein_bind   attB3: mutant version of attB; core recombination site for the Gateway® BP reaction BP Clonase™
   1594..1679    -  protein_bind   attL1 (fragment): mutant version of attL; recombination site for the Gateway® LR reaction LR Clonase™
   1716..1734    -  promoter       T7 promoter: promoter for bacteriophage T7 RNA polymerase
   1823..2197    -  CDS            BleoR: antibiotic-binding protein; Sh ble from Streptoalloteichus hindustanus; confers resistance to bleomycin, phleomycin, and Zeocin™
   2216..2263    -  promoter       EM7 promoter: synthetic bacterial promoter&nbsp
   2353..2941    +  rep_origin     ori: high-copy-number ColE1/pMB1/pBR322/pUC origin of replication
   3124..3216    +  CDS            lacI (fragment): lac repressor; lacI; The lac repressor binds to the lac operator to inhibit transcription in E. coli. This inhibition can be relieved by adding lactose or isopropyl-β-D-thiogalactopyranoside (IPTG).
   3271..3298    -  terminator     rrnB T2 terminator: transcription terminator T2 from the E. coli rrnB gene
