[The description below was written by a language model from this plasmid's Addgene catalogue record and pLannotate feature annotations shown in this document.]
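Description:
p2R3z-AtU3b-tRNA-ccdB-gRNA is a small (about 3.3 kb) MultiSite Gateway entry clone built on the pDONR-P2R-P3z backbone and intended as a guide RNA module for CRISPR genome editing in plants. It replicates in E. coli from a high-copy ColE1/pUC-type origin and is selected with Zeocin through the Sh ble (BleoR) gene driven by the EM7 promoter. Because it carries an intact ccdB gene, whose gyrase-poisoning product kills standard strains, it is maintained in the ccdB-tolerant strain DB3.1. rrnB T1 and T2 terminators flank the cloning region and insulate it from backbone transcription.

The payload lies between an attR2 site and an attL-type site containing the attB3 core (consistent with attL3, although the annotation labels it as an attL1 fragment), placing the cassette in the third position of a multi-fragment LR assembly into a plant destination vector. According to the catalogue entry, the insert is the AtU3b promoter. It is not annotated in the feature table, but the unannotated stretch between attR2 and the tRNA would be its expected location. Downstream come a tRNA, a ccdB counterselection stuffer with lac promoter/operator elements, and the Streptococcus pyogenes Cas9 gRNA scaffold. The user replaces the ccdB stuffer with a target-specific spacer between the tRNA and the scaffold, so that correct clones survive in ordinary E. coli. In such designs, the tRNA is generally cleaved by endogenous processing enzymes to release the mature guide from the primary transcript. The short lacZα, lacI and f1 ori fragments are probably cloning remnants. The record gives no details of the cloning sites used to insert the spacer.
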