Addgene plasmid #118390: p2R3z-AtU3b-tRNA-ccdB-gRNA
Purpose: Entry clone expressing gRNA. Target site can be introduced between tRNA and gRNA backbone. For use in plants and compatible with the MultiSite Gateway system
Depositing lab: Ari Pekka Mähönen. Depositing organization: University of Helsinki. Publication: An inducible genome editing system for plants. Wang X, Ye L, Lyu M, Ursache R, Loytynoja A, Mahonen AP. Nat Plants. 2020 Jun 29. pii: 10.1038/s41477-020-0695-2. doi: 10.1038/s41477-020-0695-2. PubMed 32601420.
Backbone
  Vector backbone: pDONR-P2R-P3z
  Vector type: CRISPR
Growth in bacteria
  Bacterial resistance: Bleocin (Zeocin), 50 μg/mL
  Growth temperature: 37°C
  Growth strain: DB3.1
  Copy number: High Copy
Gene/Insert
  Gene/Insert name: AtU3b promoter
  Cloning method: Gateway Cloning
  Sequencing primers: 5′ M13 Forward (-20) gtaaaacgacggccag; 3′ T7 universal primer, taatacgactcactataggg
Terms and licenses: Academic/Nonprofit Terms; Industry Terms: Not Available to Industry
How to cite: p2R3z-AtU3b-tRNA-ccdB-gRNA was a gift from Ari Pekka Mähönen (Addgene plasmid # 118390 ; http://n2t.net/addgene:118390 ; RRID:Addgene_118390)
